Addgene plasmid #103211: LSB-hsa-miR-1304-5p
Purpose: Used to sense miRNA activity using fluorescence based tools. hsa-miR-1304-5p target in 3' UTR of of mKate. miRNA activity can be measured by the repression of mKate2 relative to EBFP2 fluorescent proteins . Plasmid is inherently unstable; please see Depositor Comments
Depositing lab: Ron Weiss. Depositing organization: Massachusetts Institute of Technology. Publication: A mixed antagonistic/synergistic miRNA repression model enables accurate predictions of multi-input miRNA sensor activity. Gam JJ, Babb J, Weiss R. Nat Commun. 2018 Jun 22;9(1):2430. doi: 10.1038/s41467-018-04575-0. PubMed 29934631.
Backbone
  Vector backbone: Low Sensor Backbone (LSB)
  Vector type: Mammalian Expression, Synthetic Biology
Growth in bacteria
  Bacterial resistance: Ampicillin and Kanamycin, 100 & 50 μg/mL
  Growth temperature: 30°C
  Growth strain: NEB Stable
  Copy number: High Copy
Gene/Insert
  Gene/Insert name: hsa-miR-1304-5p target
  Species: H. sapiens (human)
  Entrez Gene: MIR1304 (a.k.a. MIRN1304, hsa-mir-1304)
  Promoter: EF-1a
  Cloning method: Gibson Cloning
Terms and licenses: Academic/Nonprofit Terms; Industry Terms: Not Available to Industry
Depositor comments: Please note that this plasmid is inherently unstable due to a repeating poly A element. We recommend performing a diagnostic digest on multiple colonies upon receipt. The depositors would like to note the presence of several discrepancies between the depositor sequence and physical plasmid sequence. In particular, the sequences upstream and downstream of the puromycin coding region have 10 bp insertions which do not affect the ability to perform puromycin selection. The sequences for those regions within the physical plasmids are as follows: Upstream of Puro: GAATTCGACCGCCTGTCTCAAGGTGCCACC; Downstream of Puro: GCTTTGAGACTACGCGTGAATTCACTCCTC.
How to cite: LSB-hsa-miR-1304-5p was a gift from Ron Weiss (Addgene plasmid # 103211 ; http://n2t.net/addgene:103211 ; RRID:Addgene_103211)
