[The description below was written by a language model from this plasmid's Addgene catalogue record and pLannotate feature annotations shown in this document.]
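Description:
LSB-hsa-miR-1304-5p is a mammalian expression plasmid of about 11 kb from a synthetic-biology series of fluorescent microRNA sensors built on the Low Sensor Backbone (LSB). It is propagated in E. coli from a high-copy ColE1/pUC-type origin and carries both β-lactamase (AmpR) and an aph(3')-Ia kanamycin resistance gene, so it is selected with ampicillin and kanamycin together. A puromycin N-acetyltransferase coding sequence followed by a rabbit β-globin polyadenylation signal is also present for puromycin selection in mammalian cells. No dedicated promoter for it is annotated in the feature table.

The payload consists of two parallel transcription units with the same architecture: a human EF-1α core promoter with its intron A, a fluorescent protein coding sequence flanked by Gateway attB recombination scars (attB4, attB1, attB2), and a β-globin 3' region with poly(A) signal. One unit encodes the red protein mKate2, and according to the record the hsa-miR-1304-5p target lies in its 3' UTR, although the target itself is not annotated as a feature. The other unit encodes the blue protein EBFP2 and has no target, so it acts as an internal reference for delivery and expression. When miR-1304-5p is active in a transfected cell, it represses mKate2 but not EBFP2, and miRNA activity is read out as the drop in red fluorescence relative to blue.

The depositor warns that the repeated poly(A) elements make the plasmid inherently unstable. The depositor also reports small discrepancies between the deposited sequence and the physical plasmid, including 10 bp insertions flanking the puromycin coding region that do not impair puromycin selection.
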