Features (pLannotate 1.2.2; 28 found; start..end, strand, type, name):
     87..675     -  rep_origin     ori: high-copy-number ColE1/pMB1/pBR322/pUC origin of replication
    846..1706    -  CDS            AmpR: β-lactamase; bla; confers resistance to ampicillin, carbenicillin, and related antibiotics
   1707..1778    -  promoter       AmpR promoter: bla
   1857..2456    +  CDS            PuroR: puromycin N-acetyltransferase; pac from Streptomyces alboniger; confers resistance to puromycin
   2461..2541    +  CDS            HBB (fragment): HBB_PONPY - Experimental evidence at transcript level: Swiss-Prot protein existence level 2. Involved in oxygen transport from the lung to the various peripheral tissues. From Pongo pygmaeus (Bornean orangutan).
   2612..2667    +  polyA_signal   β-globin poly(A) signal: rabbit β-globin polyadenylation signal (Gil and Proudfoot, 1987)
   3646..3666    +  protein_bind   attB4: mutant version of attB; core recombination site for the Gateway® BP reaction BP Clonase™
   3734..3945    +  promoter       EF-1α core promoter: core promoter for human elongation factor EF-1α
   3946..4884    +  intron         EF-1α intron A: intron upstream of the start codon of human EF-1α
   4911..4931    +  protein_bind   attB1: mutant version of attB; core recombination site for the Gateway® BP reaction BP Clonase™
   4951..5646    +  CDS            mKate2: mKate2 is a basic (constitutively fluorescent) red fluorescent protein published in 2009, derived from Entacmaea quadricolor. It is reported to be a rapidly-maturing monomer with moderate acid sensitivity.
   5666..5690    -  protein_bind   attB2: mutant version of attB; recombination site for the Gateway® BP reaction BP Clonase™
   5834..5908    +  CDS            HBB (fragment): HBB_PONPY - Experimental evidence at transcript level: Swiss-Prot protein existence level 2. Involved in oxygen transport from the lung to the various peripheral tissues. From Pongo pygmaeus (Bornean orangutan).
   5979..6034    +  polyA_signal   β-globin poly(A) signal: rabbit β-globin polyadenylation signal (Gil and Proudfoot, 1987)
   6418..6443    +  misc_feature   SA: splice acceptor site
   7115..7135    +  protein_bind   attB4: mutant version of attB; core recombination site for the Gateway® BP reaction BP Clonase™
   7203..7414    +  promoter       EF-1α core promoter: core promoter for human elongation factor EF-1α
   7415..8353    +  intron         EF-1α intron A: intron upstream of the start codon of human EF-1α
   8380..8400    +  protein_bind   attB1: mutant version of attB; core recombination site for the Gateway® BP reaction BP Clonase™
   8411..9127    +  CDS            EBFP2: EBFP2 is a basic (constitutively fluorescent) blue fluorescent protein published in 2007, derived from Aequorea victoria. It is reported to be a rapidly-maturing monomer with moderate acid sensitivity.
   9135..9159    -  protein_bind   attB2: mutant version of attB; recombination site for the Gateway® BP reaction BP Clonase™
   9163..9243    +  CDS            HBB (fragment): HBB_PONPY - Experimental evidence at transcript level: Swiss-Prot protein existence level 2. Involved in oxygen transport from the lung to the various peripheral tissues. From Pongo pygmaeus (Bornean orangutan).
   9314..9369    +  polyA_signal   β-globin poly(A) signal: rabbit β-globin polyadenylation signal (Gil and Proudfoot, 1987)
   9752..9774    -  protein_bind   lac operator (fragment): The lac repressor binds to the lac operator to inhibit transcription in E. coli. This inhibition can be relieved by adding lactose or isopropyl-β-D-thiogalactopyranoside (IPTG). lac repressor encoded by lacI
   9778..9808    -  promoter       lac promoter: promoter for the E. coli lac operon
   9823..9844    -  protein_bind   CAP binding site: CAP binding activates transcription in the presence of cAMP. E. coli catabolite activator protein
   9857..9896    -  CDS            lacI (fragment): lac repressor; lacI; The lac repressor binds to the lac operator to inhibit transcription in E. coli. This inhibition can be relieved by adding lactose or isopropyl-β-D-thiogalactopyranoside (IPTG).
  10069..10878   +  CDS            KanR: aminoglycoside phosphotransferase; aph(3')-Ia; confers resistance to kanamycin in bacteria or G418 (Geneticin®) in eukaryotes
>Addgene plasmid #103211 | LSB-hsa-miR-1304-5p | depositor full sequence | sequence record 195471 | Full Sequence
AATTGAGGGGATAACGCAGGAAAGAACATGTGAGCAAAAGGCCAGCAAAAGGCCAGGAACCGTAAAAAGG
CCGCGTTGCTGGCGTTTTTCCATAGGCTCCGCCCCCCTGACGAGCATCACAAAAATCGACGCTCAAGTCA
GAGGTGGCGAAACCCGACAGGACTATAAAGATACCAGGCGTTTCCCCCTGGAAGCTCCCTCGTGCGCTCT
CCTGTTCCGACCCTGCCGCTTACCGGATACCTGTCCGCCTTTCTCCCTTCGGGAAGCGTGGCGCTTTCTC
ATAGCTCACGCTGTAGGTATCTCAGTTCGGTGTAGGTCGTTCGCTCCAAGCTGGGCTGTGTGCACGAACC
CCCCGTTCAGCCCGACCGCTGCGCCTTATCCGGTAACTATCGTCTTGAGTCCAACCCGGTAAGACACGAC
TTATCGCCACTGGCAGCAGCCACTGGTAACAGGATTAGCAGAGCGAGGTATGTAGGCGGTGCTACAGAGT
TCTTGAAGTGGTGGCCTAACTACGGCTACACTAGAAGAACAGTATTTGGTATCTGCGCTCTGCTGAAGCC
AGTTACCTTCGGAAAAAGAGTTGGTAGCTCTTGATCCGGCAAACAAACCACCGCTGGTAGCGGTGGTTTT
TTTGTTTGCAAGCAGCAGATTACGCGCAGAAAAAAAGGATCTCAAGAAGATCCTTTGATCTTTTCTACGG
GGTCTGACGCTCAGTGGAACGAAAACTCACGTTAAGGGATTTTGGTCATGAGATTATCAAAAAGGATCTT
CACCTAGATCCTTTTAAATTAAAAATGAAGTTTTAAATCAATCTAAAGTATATATGAGTAAACTTGGTCT
GACAGTTACCAATGCTTAATCAGTGAGGCACCTATCTCAGCGATCTGTCTATTTCGTTCATCCATAGTTG
CCTGACTCCCCGTCGTGTAGATAACTACGATACGGGAGGGCTTACCATCTGGCCCCAGTGCTGCAATGAT
ACCGCGAGAACCACGCTCACCGGCTCCAGATTTATCAGCAATAAACCAGCCAGCCGGAAGGGCCGAGCGC
AGAAGTGGTCCTGCAACTTTATCCGCCTCCATCCAGTCTATTAATTGTTGCCGGGAAGCTAGAGTAAGTA
GTTCGCCAGTTAATAGTTTGCGCAACGTTGTTGCCATTGCTACAGGCATCGTGGTGTCACGCTCGTCGTT
TGGTATGGCTTCATTCAGCTCCGGTTCCCAACGATCAAGGCGAGTTACATGATCCCCCATGTTGTGCAAA
AAAGCGGTTAGCTCCTTCGGTCCTCCGATCGTTGTCAGAAGTAAGTTGGCCGCAGTGTTATCACTCATGG
TTATGGCAGCACTGCATAATTCTCTTACTGTCATGCCATCCGTAAGATGCTTTTCTGTGACTGGTGAGTA
CTCAACCAAGTCATTCTGAGAATAGTGTATGCGGCGACCGAGTTGCTCTTGCCCGGCGTCAATACGGGAT
AATACCGCGCCACATAGCAGAACTTTAAAAGTGCTCATCATTGGAAAACGTTCTTCGGGGCGAAAACTCT
CAAGGATCTTACCGCTGTTGAGATCCAGTTCGATGTAACCCACTCGTGCACCCAACTGATCTTCAGCATC
TTTTACTTTCACCAGCGTTTCTGGGTGAGCAAAAACAGGAAGGCAAAATGCCGCAAAAAAGGGAATAAGG
GCGACACGGAAATGTTGAATACTCATACTCTTCCTTTTTCAATATTATTGAAGCATTTATCAGGGTTATT
GTCTCATGAGCGGATACATATTTGAATGTAGCTCCGAATTTCTCGAGGGCTTGTCGACGACGGCGGTCTC
CGTCGTCAGGATCATGAATTCGACCCGCCTGCCACCATGACCGAGTACAAGCCCACGGTGCGCCTCGCCA
CCCGCGACGACGTCCCCCGGGCCGTACGCACCCTCGCCGCCGCGTTCGCCGACTACCCCGCCACGCGCCA
CACCGTCGACCCGGACCGCCACATCGAGCGGGTCACCGAGCTGCAAGAACTCTTCCTCACGCGCGTCGGG
CTCGACATCGGCAAGGTGTGGGTCGCGGACGACGGCGCCGCGGTGGCGGTCTGGACCACGCCGGAGAGCG
TCGAAGCGGGGGCGGTGTTCGCCGAGATCGGCCCGCGCATGGCCGAGTTGAGCGGTTCCCGGCTGGCCGC
GCAGCAACAGATGGAAGGCCTCCTGGCGCCGCACCGGCCCAAGGAGCCCGCGTGGTTCCTGGCCACCGTC
GGCGTCTCGCCCGACCACCAGGGCAAGGGTCTGGGCAGCGCCGTCGTGCTCCCCGGAGTGGAGGCGGCCG
AGCGCGCCGGGGTGCCCGCCTTCCTGGAGACATCCGCGCCCCGCAACCTCCCCTTCTACGAGCGGCTCGG
CTTCACCGTCACCGCCGACGTCGAGGTGCCCGAAGGACCGCGCACCTGGTGCATGACCCGCAAGCCCGGT
GCCTGATACGCGTGAATTCACTCCTCAGGTGCAGGCTGCCTATCAGAAGGTGGTGGCTGGTGTGGCCAAT
GCCCTGGCTCACAAATACCACTGAGATCTTTTTCCCTCTGCCAAAAATTATGGGGACATCATGAAGCCCC
TTGAGCATCTGACTTCTGGCTAATAAAGGAAATTTATTTTCATTGCAATAGTGTGTTGGAATTTTTTGTG
TCTCTCACTCGGAAGGACATATGGGAGGGCAAATCATTTAAAACATCAGAATGAGTATTTGGTTTAGAGT
TTGGCAACATATGCCCATATGCTGGCTGCCATGAACAAAGGTTGGCTATAAAGAGGTCATCAGTATATGA
AACAGCCCCCTGCTGTCCATTCCTTATTCCATAGAAAAGCCTTGACTTGAGGTTAGATTTTTTTTATATT
TTGTTTTGTGTTATTTTTTTCTTTAACATCCCTAAAATTTTCCTTACATGTTTTACTAGCCAGATTTTTC
CTCCTCTCCTGACTACTCCCAGTCATAGCTGTCCCTCTTCTCTTATGGAGATCCCTCGACCTGCAGCCCA
AGCTTGAATTCTCTAGAATTACCCTGTTATCCCTATGCTTGGTTTACCGAGCTCTTATTGGTTTTCAAAC
TTCATTGACTGTGCCCAACGCGCCTGGGAGCTCACGGGGACAGCCCCCCCCCAAAGCCCCCAGGGATGTA
ATTACGTCCCTCCCCCGCTAGGGGGCAGCAGCGAGCCGCCCGGGGCTCCGCTCCGGTCCGGCGCTCCCCC
CGCATCCCCGAGCCGGCAGCGTGCGGGGACAGCCCGGGCACGGGGAAGGTGGCACGGGATCGCTTTCCTC
TGAACGCTTCTCGCTGCTCTTTGAGCCTGCAGACACCTGGGGGGATACGGGGAAAAAGCTAGGCTGAAAG
ACCGGTTCTTAGAATGACACGCGCCTGGGAGCTCACGGGGACAGCCCCCCCCCAAAGCCCCCAGGGATGT
AATTACGTCCCTCCCCCGCTAGGGGGCAGCAGCGAGCCGCCCGGGGCTCCGCTCCGGTCCGGCGCTCCCC
CCGCATCCCCGAGCCGGCAGCGTGCGGGGACAGCCCGGGCACGGGGAAGGTGGCACGGGATCGCTTTCCT
CTGAACGCTTCTCGCTGCTCTTTGAGCCTGCAGACACCTGGGGGGATACGGGGAAAAAGCTAACTTCTGA
GACGACAACTTTGTATAGAAAAGTTGGCTCCGAATTCGCCCTTGACAGCAGAGATCCAGTTTGGTTAATT
AATTGGCTCCGGTGCCCGTCAGTGGGCAGAGCGCACATCGCCCACAGTCCCCGAGAAGTTGTGGGGAGGG
GTCGGCAATTGAACCGGTGCCTAGAGAAGGTGGCGCGGGGTAAACTGGGAAAGTGATGTCGTGTACTGGC
TCCGCCTTTTTCCCGAGGGTGGGGGAGAACCGTATATAAGTGCAGTAGTCGCCGTGAACGTTCTTTTTCG
CAACGGGTTTGCCGCCAGAACACAGGTAAGTGCCGTGTGTGGTTCCCGCGGGCCTGGCCTCTTTACGGGT
TATGGCCCTTGCGTGCCTTGAATTACTTCCACCTGGCTGCAGTACGTGATTCTTGATCCCGAGCTTCGGG
TTGGAAGTGGGTGGGAGAGTTCGAGGCCTTGCGCTTAAGGAGCCCCTTCGCCTCGTGCTTGAGTTGAGGC
CTGGCCTGGGCGCTGGGGCCGCCGCGTGCGAATCTGGTGGCACCTTCGCGCCTGTCTCGCTGCTTTCGAT
AAGTCTCTAGCCATTTAAAATTTTTGATGACCTGCTGCGACGCTTTTTTTCTGGCAAGATAGTCTTGTAA
ATGCGGGCCAAGATCTGCACACTGGTATTTCGGTTTTTGGGGCCGCGGGCGGCGACGGGGCCCGTGCGTC
CCAGCGCACATGTTCGGCGAGGCGGGGCCTGCGAGCGCGGCCACCGAGAATCGGACGGGGGTAGTCTCAA
GCTGGCCGGCCTGCTCTGGTGCCTGGCCTCGCGCCGCCGTGTATCGCCCCGCCCTGGGCGGCAAGGCTGG
CCCGGTCGGCACCAGTTGCGTGAGCGGAAAGATGGCCGCTTCCCGGCCCTGCTGCAGGGAGCTCAAAATG
GAGGACGCGGCGCTCGGGAGAGCGGGCGGGTGAGTCACCCACACAAAGGAAAAGGGCCTTTCCGTCCTCA
GCCGTCGCTTCATGTGACTCCACGGAGTACCGGGCGCCGTCCAGGCACCTCGATTAGTTCTCGAGCTTTT
GGAGTACGTCGTCTTTAGGTTGGGGGGAGGGGTTTTATGCGATGGAGTTTCCCCACACTGAGTGGGTGGA
GACTGAAGTTAGGCCAGCTTGGCACTTGATGTAATTCTCCTTGGAATTTGCCCTTTTTGAGTTTGGATCT
TGGTTCATTCTCAAGCCTCAGACAGTGGTTCAAAGTTTTTTTCTTCCATTTCAGGTGTCGTGAGAAGGGC
GAATTCGACCCAAGTTTGTACAAAAAAGCAGGCTGGATCCAGGTGCCACCATGGTGAGCGAGCTGATTAA
GGAGAACATGCACATGAAGCTGTACATGGAGGGCACCGTGAACAACCACCACTTCAAGTGCACATCCGAG
GGCGAAGGCAAGCCCTACGAGGGCACCCAGACCATGAGAATCAAGGCGGTCGAGGGCGGCCCTCTCCCCT
TCGCCTTCGACATCCTGGCTACCAGCTTCATGTACGGCAGCAAAACCTTCATCAACCACACCCAGGGCAT
CCCCGACTTCTTTAAGCAGTCCTTCCCCGAGGGCTTCACATGGGAGAGAGTCACCACATACGAAGATGGG
GGCGTGCTGACCGCTACCCAGGACACCAGCCTCCAGGACGGCTGCCTCATCTACAACGTCAAGATCAGAG
GGGTGAACTTCCCATCCAACGGCCCTGTGATGCAGAAGAAAACACTCGGCTGGGAGGCCTCCACCGAGAC
ACTGTACCCCGCTGACGGCGGCCTGGAAGGCAGAGCCGACATGGCCCTGAAGCTCGTGGGCGGGGGCCAC
CTGATCTGCAACCTTAAGACCACATACAGATCCAAGAAACCCGCTAAGAACCTCAAGATGCCCGGCGTCT
ACTATGTGGACAGGAGACTGGAAAGAATCAAGGAGGCCGACAAAGAGACATACGTCGAGCAGCACGAGGT
GGCTGTGGCCAGATACTGCGACCTCCCTAGCAAACTGGGGCACAAACTTAATTGAGAATTCTACCACCCA
GCTTTCTTGTACAAAGTGGTACGTCTCAAGACCAGAGGTCTCTGCTTTAGCAGAGCACATCTCACTGTAG
CCTCAAACACATCTCACTGTAGCCTCAAACACATCTCACTGTAGCCTCAAACACATCTCACTGTAGCCTC
AAACAACCAGAAGAGACCTGTGCTTCACTCCTCAGGTGCAGGCTGCCTATCAGAAGGTGGTGGCTGGTGT
GGCCAATGCCCTGGCTCACAAATACCACTGAGATCTTTTTCCCTCTGCCAAAAATTATGGGGACATCATG
AAGCCCCTTGAGCATCTGACTTCTGGCTAATAAAGGAAATTTATTTTCATTGCAATAGTGTGTTGGAATT
TTTTGTGTCTCTCACTCGGAAGGACATATGGGAGGGCAAATCATTTAAAACATCAGAATGAGTATTTGGT
TTAGAGTTTGGCAACATATGCCCATATGCTGGCTGCCATGAACAAAGGTTGGCTATAAAGAGGTCATCAG
TATATGAAACAGCCCCCTGCTGTCCATTCCTTATTCCATAGAAAAGCCTTGACTTGAGGTTAGATTTTTT
TTATATTTTGTTTTGTGTTATTTTTTTCTTTAACATCCCTAAAATTTTCCTTACATGTTTTACTAGCCAG
ATTTTTCCTCCTCTCCTGACTACTCCCAGTCATAGCTGTCCCTCTTCTCTTATGGAGATCCCGAGCGGTG
CGTTTTTATGCTTGTAGTATTGTATAATGTTTTTAAGATCCAAGCTTCTGACCTCTTCTCTTCCTCCCAC
AGGGCCTCGAGACAATTGCATCGATGGTACCAGTGAAAGTCTGCAATGAATTCGAGTTGGCGCGCCTGTC
ATTCTAAATCTCTCTTTCAGCCTAAAGCTTTTTCCCCGTATCCCCCCAGGTGTCTGCAGGCTCAAAGAGC
AGCGAGAAGCGTTCAGAGGAAAGCGATCCCGTGCCACCTTCCCCGTGCCCGGGCTGTCCCCGCACGCTGC
CGGCTCGGGGATGCGGGGGGAGCGCCGGACCGGAGCGGAGCCCCGGGCGGCTCGCTGCTGCCCCCTAGCG
GGGGAGGGACGTAATTACATCCCTGGGGGCTTTGGGAGGGGGCTGTCCCCGTGAGCTCCCAGGCGCGCCT
GTCATTCTAAATCTCTCTTTCAGCCTAAAGCTTTTTCCCCGTATCCCCCCAGGTGTCTGCAGGCTCAAAG
AGCAGCGAGAAGCGTTCAGAGGAAAGCGATCCCGTGCCACCTTCCCCGTGCCCGGGCTGTCCCCGCACGC
TGCCGGCTCGGGGATGCGGGGGGAGCGCCGGACCGGAGCGGAGCCCCGGGCGGCTCGCTGCTGCCCCCTA
GCGGGGGAGGGACGTAATTACATCCCTGGGGGCTTTGGGGGGGGGCTGTCCCCGTGAGCTCCCAGGCGCG
CCAACTCGGTACCGTATCGATGTCGACGTTAACGCTAGTGATATCAACTTTGTATAGAAAAGTTGGCTCC
GAATTCGCCCTTGACAGCAGAGATCCAGTTTGGTTAATTAATTGGCTCCGGTGCCCGTCAGTGGGCAGAG
CGCACATCGCCCACAGTCCCCGAGAAGTTGTGGGGAGGGGTCGGCAATTGAACCGGTGCCTAGAGAAGGT
GGCGCGGGGTAAACTGGGAAAGTGATGTCGTGTACTGGCTCCGCCTTTTTCCCGAGGGTGGGGGAGAACC
GTATATAAGTGCAGTAGTCGCCGTGAACGTTCTTTTTCGCAACGGGTTTGCCGCCAGAACACAGGTAAGT
GCCGTGTGTGGTTCCCGCGGGCCTGGCCTCTTTACGGGTTATGGCCCTTGCGTGCCTTGAATTACTTCCA
CCTGGCTGCAGTACGTGATTCTTGATCCCGAGCTTCGGGTTGGAAGTGGGTGGGAGAGTTCGAGGCCTTG
CGCTTAAGGAGCCCCTTCGCCTCGTGCTTGAGTTGAGGCCTGGCCTGGGCGCTGGGGCCGCCGCGTGCGA
ATCTGGTGGCACCTTCGCGCCTGTCTCGCTGCTTTCGATAAGTCTCTAGCCATTTAAAATTTTTGATGAC
CTGCTGCGACGCTTTTTTTCTGGCAAGATAGTCTTGTAAATGCGGGCCAAGATCTGCACACTGGTATTTC
GGTTTTTGGGGCCGCGGGCGGCGACGGGGCCCGTGCGTCCCAGCGCACATGTTCGGCGAGGCGGGGCCTG
CGAGCGCGGCCACCGAGAATCGGACGGGGGTAGTCTCAAGCTGGCCGGCCTGCTCTGGTGCCTGGCCTCG
CGCCGCCGTGTATCGCCCCGCCCTGGGCGGCAAGGCTGGCCCGGTCGGCACCAGTTGCGTGAGCGGAAAG
ATGGCCGCTTCCCGGCCCTGCTGCAGGGAGCTCAAAATGGAGGACGCGGCGCTCGGGAGAGCGGGCGGGT
GAGTCACCCACACAAAGGAAAAGGGCCTTTCCGTCCTCAGCCGTCGCTTCATGTGACTCCACGGAGTACC
GGGCGCCGTCCAGGCACCTCGATTAGTTCTCGAGCTTTTGGAGTACGTCGTCTTTAGGTTGGGGGGAGGG
GTTTTATGCGATGGAGTTTCCCCACACTGAGTGGGTGGAGACTGAAGTTAGGCCAGCTTGGCACTTGATG
TAATTCTCCTTGGAATTTGCCCTTTTTGAGTTTGGATCTTGGTTCATTCTCAAGCCTCAGACAGTGGTTC
AAAGTTTTTTTCTTCCATTTCAGGTGTCGTGAGAAGGGCGAATTCGACCCAAGTTTGTACAAAAAAGCAG
GCTCGCCACCATGGTGAGCAAGGGCGAGGAGCTGTTCACCGGGGTGGTGCCCATCCTGGTCGAGCTGGAC
GGCGACGTAAACGGCCACAAGTTCAGCGTGAGGGGCGAGGGCGAGGGCGATGCCACCAACGGCAAGCTGA
CCCTGAAGTTCATCTGCACCACCGGCAAGCTGCCCGTGCCCTGGCCCACCCTCGTGACCACCCTGAGCCA
CGGCGTGCAGTGCTTCGCCCGCTACCCCGACCACATGAAGCAGCACGACTTCTTCAAGTCCGCCATGCCC
GAAGGCTACGTCCAGGAGCGCACCATCTTCTTCAAGGACGACGGCACCTACAAGACCCGCGCCGAGGTGA
AGTTCGAGGGCGACACCCTAGTGAACCGCATCGAGCTGAAGGGCGTCGACTTCAAGGAGGACGGCAACAT
CCTGGGGCACAAGCTGGAGTACAACTTCAACAGCCACAACATCTATATCATGGCCGTCAAGCAGAAGAAC
GGCATCAAGGTGAACTTCAAGATCCGCCACAACGTGGAGGACGGCAGCGTGCAGCTCGCCGACCACTACC
AGCAGAACACCCCCATCGGCGACGGCCCCGTGCTGCTGCCCGACAGCCACTACCTGAGCACCCAGTCCGT
GCTGAGCAAAGACCCCAACGAGAAGCGCGATCACATGGTCCTGCTGGAGTTCCGCACCGCCGCCGGGATC
ACTCTCGGCATGGACGAGCTGTACAAGTAATACCACCCAGCTTTCTTGTACAAAGTGGTACGCGTGAATT
CACTCCTCAGGTGCAGGCTGCCTATCAGAAGGTGGTGGCTGGTGTGGCCAATGCCCTGGCTCACAAATAC
CACTGAGATCTTTTTCCCTCTGCCAAAAATTATGGGGACATCATGAAGCCCCTTGAGCATCTGACTTCTG
GCTAATAAAGGAAATTTATTTTCATTGCAATAGTGTGTTGGAATTTTTTGTGTCTCTCACTCGGAAGGAC
ATATGGGAGGGCAAATCATTTAAAACATCAGAATGAGTATTTGGTTTAGAGTTTGGCAACATATGCCCAT
ATGCTGGCTGCCATGAACAAAGGTTGGCTATAAAGAGGTCATCAGTATATGAAACAGCCCCCTGCTGTCC
ATTCCTTATTCCATAGAAAAGCCTTGACTTGAGGTTAGATTTTTTTTATATTTTGTTTTGTGTTATTTTT
TTCTTTAACATCCCTAAAATTTTCCTTACATGTTTTACTAGCCAGATTTTTCCTCCTCTCCTGACTACTC
CCAGTCATAGCTGTCCCTCTTCTCTTATGGAGATCCCTCGACCTGCAGCCCAAGCTTGGCGTAATCATGG
TCATAGCTGTTTCCTGTGTGAAATTGTTATCCGCTCACAATTCCACACAACATACGAGCCGGAAGCATAA
AGTGTAAAGCCTGGGGTGCCTAATGAGTGAGCTAACTCACATTAATTGCGTTGCGCTCACTGCCCGCTTT
CCAGTCGGGAAACCTGTCGTGCCAGCGGATCGACAGTACTAAGCTTGGTCTAATACCCAATCTCTCGTCT
TATCCAGATGTTTTATACGCCTCTGGCCCGTGTCTCAAAATCTCTGATGTTACATTGCACAAGATAAAAT
AATATCATCATGAACAATAAAACTGTCTGCTTACATAAACAGTAATACAAGGGGTGTTATGAGCCATATT
CAACGGGAAACGTCGAGGCCGCGATTAAATTCCAACATGGATGCTGATTTATATGGGTATAAATGGGCTC
GCGATAATGTCGGGCAATCAGGTGCGACAATCTATCGCTTGTATGGGAAGCCCGATGCGCCAGAGTTGTT
TCTGAAACATGGCAAAGGTAGCGTTGCCAATGATGTTACAGATGAGATGGTCAGACTAAACTGGCTGACG
GAATTTATGCCTCTTCCGACCATCAAGCATTTTATCCGTACTCCTGATGATGCATGGTTACTCACCACTG
CGATCCCCGGAAAAACAGCATTCCAGGTATTAGAAGAATATCCTGATTCAGGTGAAAATATTGTTGATGC
GCTGGCAGTGTTCCTGCGCCGGTTGCATTCGATTCCTGTTTGTAATTGTCCTTTTAACAGCGATCGCGTA
TTTCGTCTCGCTCAGGCGCAATCACGAATGAATAACGGTTTGGTTGATGCGAGTGATTTTGATGACGAGC
GTAATGGCTGGCCTGTTGAACAAGTCTGGAAAGAAATGCATAAACTTTTGCCATTCTCACCGGATTCAGT
CGTCACTCATGGTGATTTCTCACTTGATAACCTTATTTTTGACGAGGGGAAATTAATAGGTTGTATTGAT
GTTGGACGAGTCGGAATCGCAGACCGATACCAGGATCTTGCCATCCTATGGAACTGCCTCGGTGAGTTTT
CTCCTTCATTACAGAAACGGCTTTTTCAAAAATATGGTATTGATAATCCTGATATGAATAAATTGCAGTT
TCATTTGATGCTCGATGAGTTTTTCTAATCAGAATTGGTTAATTGGTTGTAACACTGGCAGAGCATTACG
CTGACTTGACGGGACGGCGCAAGCTCATGACCAAAATCCCTTAACGTGAGTTACGCGTCGTTCCACTGAG
CGTCAGAGGTATCACTAGTATTACAGAGGTAAGTTATAACAGTCGCCTAACCC
