>Addgene plasmid #103211 | LSB-hsa-miR-1304-5p | depositor partial sequence | sequence record 195472 | hsa-miR-1304-5p target
CACATCTCACTGTAGCCTCAAA
