>Addgene plasmid #103211 | LSB-hsa-miR-1304-5p | addgene partial sequence | sequence record 255796 | mKate2-F 5'-ACCCGCTAAGAACCTCAAGA-3'
AGGAGGCCGACAAAGAGACATACGTCGAGCAGCACGAGGTGGCTGTGGCCAGATACTGCGACCTCCCTAG
CAAACTGGGGCACAAACTTAATTGAGAATTCTACCACCCAGCTTTCTTGTACAAAGTGGTACGTCTCAAG
ACCAGAGGTCTCTGCTTTAGCAGAGCACATCTCACTGTAGCCTCAAACACATCTCACTGTAGCCTCAAAC
ACATCTCACTGTAGCCTCAAACACATCTCACTGTAGCCTCAAACAACCAGAAGAGACCTGTGCTTCACTC
CTCAGGTGCAGGCTGCCTATCAGAAGGTGGTGGCTGGTGTGGCCAATGCCCTGGCTCACAAATACCACTG
AGATCTTTTTCCCTCTGCCAAAAATTATGGGGACATCATGAAGCCCCTTGAGCATCTGACTTCTGGCTAA
TAAAGGAAATTTATTTTCATTGCAATAGTGTGTTGGAATTTTTTGTGTCTCTCACTCGGAAGGACATATG
GGAGGGCAAATCATTTAAAACATCAGAATGAGTATTTGGTTTAGAGTTTGGCAACATATGCCCATATGCT
